>Addgene plasmid #212416 | pTwist-SARS-CoV-2 Spike-deltaC18 B.1.526v2 | addgene full sequence | sequence record 431648 | Addgene NGS Result
ATGTTTGTGTTCTTCGTTCTCCTGCCCCTCGTTTCTTCCCAATGCGTGAACCTCACAACTAGAACGCAGC
TCCCACCCGCTTACACGAACTCTTTTACTCGTGGAGTATACTATCCCGATAAAGTCTTTAGGTCCAGTGT
CCTTCATTCTACTCAAGACCTTTTCCTGCCATTCTTCTCAAATGTCACCTGGTTCCATGCTATCCACGTT
TCTGGCACCAACGGAACTAAACGATTTGATAATCCCGTCTTGCCATTTAACGATGGCGTATACTTTGCCT
CAATAGAGAAGTCCAACATTATCCGGGGATGGATATTTGGCACCACCCTGGACTCCAAGACACAGTCTCT
CCTCATTGTGAACAACGCCACCAATGTCGTCATCAAAGTCTGTGAATTTCAATTTTGTAACGATCCCTTT
CTCGGGGTTTATTATCATAAGAATAACAAGTCTTGGATGGAGTCAGAGTTCCGCGTTTACAGTTCCGCTA
ACAACTGTACTTTTGAGTACGTTTCCCAACCATTTCTCATGGATCTTGAAGGGAAGCAAGGCAACTTCAA
GAATCTCCGCGAATTTGTGTTTAAGAATATAGACGGCTACTTCAAAATTTATAGCAAGCATACCCCGATA
AATCTGGTTCGGGATCTCCCTCAAGGCTTCTCCGCGTTGGAACCCCTCGTGGACTTGCCGATTGGCATCA
ACATCACCCGGTTCCAAACCCTTCTTGCCCTTCATCGAAGCTACCTCACGCCTGGCGGCAGTAGTAGTGG
TTGGACAGCGGGCGCAGCAGCCTACTATGTGGGATATTTGCAACCACGCACCTTTCTTCTCAAATATAAC
GAAAACGGAACAATTACCGATGCCGTAGACTGTGCCCTCGATCCCCTGTCCGAAACTAAATGCACACTCA
AGTCCTTCACAGTTGAGAAAGGCATATACCAAACCAGTAACTTCCGCGTCCAACCCACCGAATCCATTGT
TCGATTCCCTAACATCACCAATTTGTGTCCTTTCGGTGAAGTATTTAATGCCACTCGATTTGCATCAGTT
TATGCCTGGAATCGCAAGCGAATATCAAATTGTGTTGCAGATTATAGTGTCCTGTATAATAGCGCATCAT
TCAGCACTTTTAAGTGTTATGGGGTCAGCCCTACGAAATTGAATGACTTGTGTTTTACCAACGTTTACGC
AGATTCTTTCGTCATACGCGGCGACGAAGTCCGACAGATTGCACCGGGGCAAACCGGAAAGATAGCAGAC
TATAATTATAAGTTGCCGGATGACTTCACCGGCTGCGTTATAGCATGGAACTCCAATAATCTCGATTCAA
AAGTCGGCGGCAACTATAATTATCTTTACCGCCTGTTTCGCAAGTCAAATCTGAAGCCCTTTGAACGTGA
CATCTCCACCGAAATTTATCAAGCTGGCAGCACCCCATGTAATGGAGTGAAAGGGTTTAACTGTTATTTT
CCCCTTCAATCATACGGATTTCAACCAACAAATGGGGTGGGCTATCAACCATATCGGGTGGTAGTCTTGA
GCTTTGAGCTGCTCCACGCACCGGCTACAGTTTGCGGACCGAAGAAAAGCACTAACCTGGTGAAGAATAA
ATGTGTGAACTTCAACTTTAATGGGCTCACCGGAACAGGGGTGCTGACAGAATCAAACAAGAAATTTCTC
CCTTTTCAACAATTTGGTAGAGACATTGCCGATACCACAGATGCCGTCCGCGATCCGCAAACACTGGAAA
TCCTCGATATAACACCCTGTAGCTTCGGCGGGGTCAGCGTGATAACTCCCGGAACGAACACATCCAACCA
AGTGGCTGTCCTGTATCAAGGTGTCAACTGTACCGAAGTCCCTGTGGCGATACACGCCGACCAACTGACA
CCCACCTGGAGAGTCTACTCAACAGGTTCCAATGTCTTTCAAACTAGAGCGGGTTGTCTCATTGGCGCTG
AGCATGTCAATAATTCATACGAATGTGATATTCCTATTGGGGCAGGAATCTGTGCGTCTTATCAAACTCA
AACGAACTCACCACGGCGCGCTCGCTCAGTAGCCAGCCAGTCCATAATCGCCTATACCATGAGTCTCGGG
GTTGAGAACTCCGTGGCTTATTCAAACAATTCCATCGCAATCCCAACTAACTTTACCATTAGCGTTACCA
CGGAAATCTTGCCCGTCAGCATGACTAAGACGAGCGTAGACTGTACGATGTATATCTGTGGGGATTCCAC
CGAGTGTAGCAACCTCTTGCTTCAATACGGGTCTTTCTGTACTCAACTCAACCGAGCATTGACCGGAATT
GCGGTCGAACAAGACAAGAATACCCAAGAGGTGTTCGCACAAGTAAAGCAAATATACAAAACGCCGCCAA
TCAAAGATTTTGGCGGGTTTAATTTTAGCCAAATACTGCCAGACCCATCTAAGCCTTCAAAACGCAGCTT
TATCGAGGATCTGCTGTTCAACAAAGTTACGTTGGCTGACGCGGGTTTCATTAAGCAGTATGGGGATTGT
TTGGGAGACATTGCGGCCCGCGACCTTATCTGTGCTCAAAAATTCAATGGGTTGACAGTTCTGCCCCCTC
TGCTCACTGATGAGATGATTGCACAGTATACATCAGCATTGTTGGCAGGAACCATTACATCCGGCTGGAC
TTTTGGCGCGGGTGCGGCCCTTCAAATACCTTTCGCTATGCAAATGGCTTACAGATTCAATGGGATTGGT
GTCACGCAAAATGTATTGTATGAAAATCAGAAGCTGATCGCTAATCAATTTAACAGCGCGATTGGCAAGA
TCCAAGATTCACTGTCAAGCACAGCGTCCGCCCTCGGCAAACTCCAAGATGTTGTGAATCAAAACGCCCA
GGCCCTGAATACCCTCGTGAAGCAACTGAGTTCTAACTTCGGCGCAATCTCCAGCGTCCTCAACGACATA
TTGTCCAGACTTGATAAGGTGGAAGCCGAGGTGCAAATTGATCGGCTCATCACAGGCAGGCTCCAGTCAC
TCCAAACTTATGTGACACAACAGTTGATCCGGGCTGCTGAGATACGAGCAAGCGCCAACCTGGCCGCCAC
TAAAATGTCAGAGTGCGTGCTCGGGCAGTCCAAACGGGTTGACTTTTGTGGCAAGGGCTATCACTTGATG
TCCTTCCCCCAATCCGCCCCACATGGAGTGGTCTTTCTCCACGTCACTTATGTCCCTGCTCAAGAGAAGA
ACTTTACGACAGCTCCAGCAATCTGTCACGATGGCAAAGCGCACTTTCCCAGGGAAGGCGTTTTCGTCAG
TAATGGCACGCATTGGTTTGTGACCCAAAGGAATTTCTATGAACCCCAAATCATAACCACTGACAATACA
TTTGTCTCAGGCAACTGTGATGTGGTCATTGGGATCGTGAACAACACGGTATATGATCCCCTGCAACCCG
AGTTGGATAGCTTCAAAGAGGAATTGGATAAATACTTTAAGAATCATACTTCACCCGATGTTGATCTCGG
GGACATATCAGGAATAAATGCAAGTGTCGTCAACATTCAGAAAGAGATTGATCGCCTTAATGAGGTCGCC
AAGAACTTGAATGAATCTTTGATCGACTTGCAAGAACTGGGCAAATACGAACAATATATTAAATGGCCCT
GGTACATTTGGTTGGGCTTTATCGCCGGACTTATAGCTATCGTTATGGTCACAATTATGTTGTGCTGTAT
GACTAGCTGTTGTTCCTGCTTGAAAGGATGTTGCAGTTGCGGATCTTGTTGTAAATAAAGGATCCTCTAG
AAGTTGTCTCCTCCTGCACTGACTGACTGATACAATCGATTTCTGGATCCGCAGGCCTAATCAACCTCTG
GATTACAAAATTTGTGAAAGATTGACTGGTATTCTTAACTATGTTGCTCCTTTTACGCTATGTGGATACG
CTGCTTTAATGCCTTTGTATCATGCTATTGCTTCCCGTATGGCTTTCATTTTCTCCTCCTTGTATAAATC
CTGGTTGCTGTCTCTTTATGAGGAGTTGTGGCCCGTTGTCAGGCAACGTGGCGTGGTGTGCACTGTGTTT
GCTGACGCAACCCCCACTGGTTGGGGCATTGCCACCACCTGTCAGCTCCTTTCCGGGACTTTCGCTTTCC
CCCTCCCTATTGCCACGGCGGAACTCATCGCCGCCTGCCTTGCCCGCTGCTGGACAGGGGCTCGGCTGTT
GGGCACTGACAATTCCGTGGTGTTGTCGGGGAAGCTGACGTCCTTTCCATGGCTGCTCGCCTGTGTTGCC
ACCTGGATTCTGCGCGGGACGTCCTTCTGCTACGTCCCTTCGGCCCTCAATCCAGCGGACCTTCCTTCCC
GCGGCCTGCTGCCGGCTCTGCGGCCTCTTCCGCGTCTTCGCCTTCGCCCTCAGACGAGTCGGATCTCCCT
TTGGGCCGCCTCCCCGCCTGTCTAGCTTGACTGACTGAGATACAGCGTACCTTCAGCTCACAGACATGAT
AAGATACATTGATGAGTTTGGACAAACCACAACTAGAATGCAGTGAAAAAAATGCTTTATTTGTGAAATT
TGTGATGCTATTGCTTTATTTGTAACCATTATAAGCTGCAATAAACAAGTTAACAACAACAATTGCATTC
ATTTTATGTTTCAGGTTCAGGGGGAGGTGTGGGAGGTTTTTTAAAGCAAGTAAAACCTCTACAAATGTGG
TATTGGCCCATCTCTATCGGTATCGTAGCATAACCCCTTGGGGCCTCTAAACGGGTCTTGAGGGGTTTTT
TGTGCCCCTCGGGCCGGATTGCTATCTACCGGCATTGGCGCAGAAAAAAATGCCTGATGCGACGCTGCGC
GTCTTATACTCCCACATATGCCAGATTCAGCAACGGATACGGCTTCCCCAACTTGCCCACTTCCATACGT
GTCCTCCTTACCAGAAATTTATCCTTAAGGTCGTCAGCTATCCTGCAGGCGATCTCTCGATTTCGATCAA
GACATTCCTTTAATGGTCTTTTCTGGACACCACTAGGGGTCAGAAGTAGTTCATCAAACTTTCTTCCCTC
CCTAATCTCATTGGTTACCTTGGGCTATCGAAACTTAATTAAGCGATCTGCATCTCAATTAGTCAGCAAC
CATAGTCCCGCCCCTAACTCCGCCCATCCCGCCCCTAACTCCGCCCAGTTCCGCCCATTCTCCGCCCCAT
CGCTGACTAATTTTTTTTATTTATGCAGAGGCCGAGGCCGCCTCGGCCTCTGAGCTATTCCAGAAGTAGT
GAGGAGGCTTTTTTGGAGGCCTAGGCTTTTGCAAAGGAGGTAGCCAACATGATTGAACAAGATGGATTGC
ACGCAGGTTCTCCCGCCGCTTGGGTGGAGAGGCTATTCGGCTATGACTGGGCACAACAGACAATCGGCTG
CTCTGATGCCGCCGTGTTCCGGCTGTCAGCGCAGGGGCGCCCGGTTCTTTTTGTCAAGACCGACCTGTCC
GGTGCCCTGAATGAACTCCAGGACGAGGCAGCGCGGCTATCGTGGCTGGCCACGACGGGCGTTCCTTGCG
CAGCTGTGCTCGACGTTGTCACTGAAGCGGGAAGGGACTGGCTGCTATTGGGCGAAGTGCCGGGGCAGGA
TCTCCTGTCATCTCACCTTGCTCCTGCCGAGAAAGTATCCATCATGGCTGATGCAATGCGGCGGCTGCAT
ACGCTTGATCCGGCTACCTGCCCATTCGACCACCAAGCGAAACATCGCATCGAGCGAGCACGTACTCGGA
TGGAAGCCGGTCTTGTCGATCAGGATGATCTGGACGAAGAGCATCAGGGGCTCGCGCCAGCCGAACTGTT
CGCCAGGCTCAAGGCGCGGATGCCCGACGGCGAGGATCTCGTCGTGACCCACGGCGATGCCTGCTTGCCG
AATATCATGGTGGAAAATGGCCGCTTTTCTGGATTCATCGACTGTGGCCGGCTGGGTGTGGCGGACCGCT
ATCAGGACATAGCGTTGGCTACCCGTGATATTGCTGAAGAGCTTGGCGGCGAATGGGCTGACCGCTTCCT
CGTGCTTTACGGTATCGCCGCTCCCGATTCGCAGCGCATCGCCTTCTATCGCCTTCTTGACGAGTTCTTC
TAGTATGTAAGCCCTGTGCCTTCTAGTTGCCAGCCATCTGTTGTTTGCCCCTCCCCCGTGCCTTCCTTGA
CCCTGGAAGGTGCCACTCCCACTGTCCTTTCCTAATAAAATGAGGAAATTGCATCGCATTGTCTGAGTAG
GTGTCATTCTATTCTGGGGGGTGGGGTGGGGCAGGACAGCAAGGGGGAGGATTGGGAAGACAATAGCAGG
CATGCTGGGGATGCGGTGGGCTCTATGGTTAATTAACCAGTCAAGTCAGCTACTTGGCGAGATCGACTTG
TCTGGGTTTCGACTACGCTCAGAATTGCGTCAGTCAAGTTCGATCTGGTCCTTGCTATTGCACCCGTTCT
CCGATTACGAGTTTCATTTAAATCATGTGAGCAAAAGGCCAGCAAAAGGCCAGGAACCGTAAAAAGGCCG
CGTTGCTGGCGTTTTTCCATAGGCTCCGCCCCCCTGACGAGCATCACAAAAATCGACGCTCAAGTCAGAG
GTGGCGAAACCCGACAGGACTATAAAGATACCAGGCGTTTCCCCCTGGAAGCTCCCTCGTGCGCTCTCCT
GTTCCGACCCTGCCGCTTACCGGATACCTGTCCGCCTTTCTCCCTTCGGGAAGCGTGGCGCTTTCTCATA
GCTCACGCTGTAGGTATCTCAGTTCGGTGTAGGTCGTTCGCTCCAAGCTGGGCTGTGTGCACGAACCCCC
CGTTCAGCCCGACCGCTGCGCCTTATCCGGTAACTATCGTCTTGAGTCCAACCCGGTAAGACACGACTTA
TCGCCACTGGCAGCAGCCACTGGTAACAGGATTAGCAGAGCGAGGTATGTAGGCGGTGCTACAGAGTTCT
TGAAGTGGTGGCCTAACTACGGCTACACTAGAAGAACAGTATTTGGTATCTGCGCTCTGCTGAAGCCAGT
TACCTTCGGAAAAAGAGTTGGTAGCTCTTGATCCGGCAAACAAACCACCGCTGGTAGCGGTGGTTTTTTT
GTTTGCAAGCAGCAGATTACGCGCAGAAAAAAAGGATCTCAAGAAGATCCTTTGATCTTTTCTACGGGGT
CTGACGCTCAGTGGAACGAAAACTCACGTTAAGGGATTTTGGTCATGAGATTATCAAAAAGGATCTTCAC
CTAGATCCTTTTAAATTAAAAATGAAGTTTTAAATCAATCTAAAGTATATATGAGTAAACTTGGTCTGAC
AGTTACCAATGCTTAATCAGTGAGGCACCTATCTCAGCGATCTGTCTATTTCGTTCATCCATAGTTGCAT
TTAAATTTCCGAACTCTCCAAGGCCCTCGTCGGAAAATCTTCAAACCTTTCGTCCGATCCATCTTGCAGG
CTACCTCTCGAACGAACTATCGCAAGTCTCTTGGCCGGCCTTGCGCCTTGGCTATTGCTTGGCAGCGCCT
ATCGCCAGGTATTACTCCAATCCCGAATATCCGAGATCGGGATCACCCGAGAGAAGTTCAACCTACATCC
TCAATCCCGATCTATCCGAGATCCGAGGAATATCGAAATCGGGGCGCGCCTGGTGTACCGAGAACGATCC
TCTCAGTGCGAGTCTCGACGATCCATATCGTTGCTTGGCAGTCAGCCAGTCGGAATCCAGCTTGGGACCC
AGGAAGTCCAATCGTCAGATATTGTACTCAAGCCTGGTCACGGCAGCGTACCGATCTGTTTAAACCTAGA
TATTGATAGTCTGATCGGTCAACGTATAATCGAGTCCTAGCTTTTGCAAACATCTATCAAGAGACAGGAT
CAGCAGGAGGCTTTCGCATGAGTATTCAACATTTCCGTGTCGCCCTTATTCCCTTTTTTGCGGCATTTTG
CCTTCCTGTTTTTGCTCACCCAGAAACGCTGGTGAAAGTAAAAGATGCTGAAGATCAGTTGGGTGCGCGA
GTGGGTTACATCGAACTGGATCTCAACAGCGGTAAGATCCTTGAGAGTTTTCGCCCCGAAGAACGCTTTC
CAATGATGAGCACTTTTAAAGTTCTGCTATGTGGCGCGGTATTATCCCGTATTGACGCCGGGCAAGAGCA
ACTCGGTCGCCGCATACACTATTCTCAGAATGACTTGGTTGAGTATTCACCAGTCACAGAAAAGCATCTT
ACGGATGGCATGACAGTAAGAGAATTATGCAGTGCTGCCATAACCATGAGTGATAACACTGCGGCCAACT
TACTTCTGACAACGATTGGAGGACCGAAGGAGCTAACCGCTTTTTTGCACAACATGGGGGATCATGTAAC
TCGCCTTGATCGTTGGGAACCGGAGCTGAATGAAGCCATACCAAACGACGAGCGTGACACCACGATGCCT
GTAGCAATGGCAACAACCTTGCGTAAACTATTAACTGGCGAACTACTTACTCTAGCTTCCCGGCAACAGT
TGATAGACTGGATGGAGGCGGATAAAGTTGCAGGACCACTTCTGCGCTCGGCCCTTCCGGCTGGCTGGTT
TATTGCTGATAAATCTGGAGCCGGTGAGCGTGGGTCTCGCGGTATCATTGCAGCACTGGGGCCAGATGGT
AAGCCCTCCCGTATCGTAGTTATCTACACGACGGGGAGTCAGGCAACTATGGATGAACGAAATAGACAGA
TCGCTGAGATAGGTGCCTCACTGATTAAGCATTGGTAACCGATTCTAGGTGCATTGGCGCAGAAAAAAAT
GCCTGATGCGACGCTGCGCGTCTTATACTCCCACATATGCCAGATTCAGCAACGGATACGGCTTCCCCAA
CTTGCCCACTTCCATACGTGTCCTCCTTACCAGAAATTTATCCTTAAGATCCCGAATCGTTTAAACTCGA
CTCTGGCTCTATCGAATCTCCGTCGTTTCGAGCTTACGCGAACAGCCGTGGCGCTCATTTGCTCGTCGGG
CATCGAATCTCGTCAGCTATCGTCAGCTTACCTTTTTGGCAGCGATCGCGGCTCCCGACATCTTGGACCA
TTAGCTCCACAGGTATCTTCTTCCCTCTAGTGGTCATAACAGCAGCTTCAGCTACCTCTCAATTCAAAAA
ACCCCTCAAGACCCGTTTAGAGGCCCCAAGGGGTTATGCTATCAATCGTTGCGTTACACACACAAAAAAC
CAACACACATCCATCTTCGATGGATAGCGATTTTATTATCTAACTGCTGATCGAGTGTAGCCAGATCTAG
TAATCAATTACGGGGTCATTAGTTCATAGCCCATATATGGAGTTCCGCGTTACATAACTTACGGTAAATG
GCCCGCCTGGCTGACCGCCCAACGACCCCCGCCCATTGACGTCAATAATGACGTATGTTCCCATAGTAAC
GCCAATAGGGACTTTCCATTGACGTCAATGGGTGGAGTATTTACGGTAAACTGCCCACTTGGCAGTACAT
CAAGTGTATCATATGCCAAGTACGCCCCCTATTGACGTCAATGACGGTAAATGGCCCGCCTGGCATTATG
CCCAGTACATGACCTTATGGGACTTTCCTACTTGGCAGTACATCTACGTATTAGTCATCGCTATTACCAT
GCTGATGCGGTTTTGGCAGTACATCAATGGGCGTGGATAGCGGTTTGACTCACGGGGATTTCCAAGTCTC
CACCCCATTGACGTCAATGGGAGTTTGTTTTGGCACCAAAATCAACGGGACTTTCCAAAATGTCGTAACA
ACTCCGCCCCATTGACGCAAATGGGCGGTAGGCGTGTACGGTGGGAGGTCTATATAAGCAGAGCTGGTTT
AGTGAACCGTCAGATCGCCTGGAGACGCCATCCACGCTGTTTTGACCTCCATAGAAGACACCGGGACCGA
TCCAGCCTCCCCTCGAAGCTTACATGTGGTACCGAGCTCGGATCCTGAGAACTTCAGGGTGAGTCTATGG
GACCCTTGATGTTTTCTTTCCCCTTCTTTTCTATGGTTAAGTTCATGTCATAGGAAGGGGAGAAGTAACA
GGGTACACATATTGACCAAATCAGGGTAATTTTGCATTTGTAATTTTAAAAAATGCTTTCTTCTTTTAAT
ATACTTTTTTGTTTATCTTATTTCTAATACTTTCCCTAATCTCTTTCTTTCAGGGCAATAATGATACAAT
GTATCATGCCTCTTTGCACCATTCTAAAGAATAACAGTGATAATTTCTGGGTTAAGGCAATAGCAATATT
TCTGCATATAAATATTTCTGCATATAAATTGTAACTGATGTAAGAGGTTTCATATTGCTAATAGCAGCTA
CAATCCAGCTACCATTCTGCTTTTATTTTATGGTTGGGATAAGGCTGGATTATTCTGAGTCCAAGCTAGG
CCCTTTTGCTAATCATGTTCATACCTCTTATCTTCCTCCCACAGCTCCTGGGCAACGTGCTGGTCTGTGT
GCTGGCCCATCACTTTGGCAAAGGCGGCCGCC
Features (pLannotate 1.2.2; 21 found; start..end, strand, type, name):
      1..3765    +  CDS            S: SPIKE_SARS2 - Experimental evidence at protein level: Swiss-Prot protein existence level 1. [Spike glycoprotein]: May down-regulate host tetherin (BST2) by lysosomal degradation, thereby counteracting its antiviral activity. From Severe acute respiratory syndrome coronavirus 2 (2019-nCoV) (SARS-CoV-2).
   3839..4427    +  misc_feature   WPRE: woodchuck hepatitis virus posttranscriptional regulatory element
   4480..4601    -  polyA_signal   SV40 poly(A) signal: SV40 polyadenylation signal
   4624..4693    -  CDS            large T antigen (fragment): large T antigen from SV40 (simian virus 40)
   4716..4762    +  terminator     T7 terminator: transcription terminator for bacteriophage T7 RNA polymerase
   4792..4928    +  terminator     rrnG terminator: transcription terminator from the E. coli ribosomal RNA rrnG operon (Albrechtsen et al., 1991)
   4973..5044    +  misc_feature   3' β-globin insulator: insulator downstream of the human β-globin locus (Farrell et al., 2002)
   5089..5285    +  promoter       SV40 promoter: SV40 early promoter
   5299..6090    +  CDS            neo: KKA2_KLEPN - Also known as kan, nptII. Experimental evidence at protein level: Swiss-Prot protein existence level 1. Resistance to kanamycin, neomycin, paromomycin, ribostamycin, butirosin and gentamicin B. From Klebsiella pneumoniae.
   6104..6328    +  polyA_signal   bGH poly(A) signal: bovine growth hormone polyadenylation signal
   6524..7112    -  rep_origin     ori: high-copy-number ColE1/pMB1/pBR322/pUC origin of replication
   7284..7348    -  CDS            bla(M) (fragment): β-lactamase lacking the signal sequence; bla(M); allows cytosolic expression of β-lactamase
   7858..8718    +  CDS            AmpR: β-lactamase; bla; confers resistance to ampicillin, carbenicillin, and related antibiotics
   8731..8867    +  terminator     rrnG terminator: transcription terminator from the E. coli ribosomal RNA rrnG operon (Albrechtsen et al., 1991)
   9019..9090    +  misc_feature   5' β-globin insulator: insulator upstream of the human β-globin locus (Farrell et al., 2002)
   9095..9141    -  terminator     T7 terminator: transcription terminator for bacteriophage T7 RNA polymerase
   9159..9207    -  polyA_signal   poly(A) signal: synthetic polyadenylation signal
   9288..9591    +  enhancer       CMV enhancer: human cytomegalovirus immediate early enhancer
   9664..9681    -  promoter       CMV promoter (fragment): human cytomegalovirus (CMV) immediate early promoter
   9744..9795    +  promoter       CMVd2 promoter: truncated human cytomegalovirus (CMV) immediate early promoter that yields moderately reduced expression relative to the full-length promoter
   9929..10404   +  intron         β-globin intron: internally truncated intron from human β-globin
