[The description below was written by a language model from this plasmid's Addgene catalogue record and pLannotate feature annotations shown in this document.]
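Description:
pTwist-SARS-CoV-2 Spike-deltaC18 B.1.526v2 is a mammalian expression plasmid of about 10.5 kb, built on the Twist pTwist-CMV-BetaGlobin-WPRE-Neo backbone. It encodes the SARS-CoV-2 spike glycoprotein carrying the substitutions L5F, T95I, D253G, E484K, D614G and A701V, a combination the name assigns to a B.1.526 lineage variant. The "deltaC18" designation indicates removal of 18 residues from the cytoplasmic C-terminus, a modification commonly used to improve spike incorporation into pseudotyped particles. This fits the annotated spike reading frame of 3,765 nt, which is slightly shorter than the full-length gene. In bacteria the plasmid replicates from a high-copy ColE1/pUC-type origin and is selected with ampicillin through the AmpR β-lactamase gene.

The catalogue entry lists the promoter as CAG. The feature table and the backbone name instead point to a CMV enhancer with CMV promoter elements followed by a truncated human β-globin intron, which lies immediately upstream of the spike coding sequence on the circular map. The intron promotes splicing-dependent expression. The WPRE downstream of the insert enhances transcript stability and export, and an SV40 polyadenylation signal lies after it, though it is annotated on the opposite strand. Short β-globin insulator elements and bacterial or phage terminators (rrnG, T7) flank the cassettes to limit read-through and interference between units. A separate SV40 early promoter drives a neo gene terminated by the bGH poly(A) signal, allowing G418 selection in mammalian cells if stable expression is wanted.

The stated purpose is pseudovirus production: the plasmid supplies the variant spike as the envelope protein in producer cells. The associated study used such pseudoviruses to examine escape of evolving SARS-CoV-2 variants from mRNA vaccine-induced humoral immunity.
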