Addgene plasmid #212416: pTwist-SARS-CoV-2 Spike-deltaC18 B.1.526v2
Purpose: Encodes SARS-CoV-2 spike L5F,T95I,D253G,E484K,D614G,A701V for pseudovirus production
Depositing lab: Alejandro Balazs. Depositing organization: Massachusetts General Hospital. Publication: Ongoing evolution of SARS-CoV-2 drives escape from mRNA vaccine-induced humoral immunity. Roederer AL, Cao Y, Denis KS, Sheehan ML, Li CJ, Lam EC, Gregory DJ, Poznansky MC, Iafrate AJ, Canaday DH, Gravenstein S, Garcia-Beltran WF, Balazs AB. medRxiv [Preprint]. 2024 Mar 7:2024.03.05.24303815. doi: 10.1101/2024.03.05.24303815. PubMed 38496628.
Backbone
  Vector backbone: pTwist-CMV-BetaGlobin-WPRE-Neo
  Backbone manufacturer: Twist
  Vector type: Mammalian Expression
Growth in bacteria
  Bacterial resistance: Ampicillin, 100 μg/mL
  Growth temperature: 37°C
  Growth strain: DH5alpha
  Copy number: High Copy
Gene/Insert
  Gene/Insert name: SARS-CoV-2 Spike L5F,T95I,D253G,E484K,D614G,A701V
  Species: Severe acute respiratory syndrome coronavirus 2
  Mutation: L5F,T95I,D253G,E484K,D614G,A701V
  Entrez Gene: S (a.k.a. GU280_gp02, spike glycoprotein)
  Promoter: CAG
  Cloning method: Ligation Independent Cloning
Terms and licenses: Academic/Nonprofit Terms; Industry Terms: Not Available to Industry
Depositor comments: Please visit https://www.medrxiv.org/content/10.1101/2024.03.05.24303815v1 for medRxiv preprint.
How to cite: pTwist-SARS-CoV-2 Spike-deltaC18 B.1.526v2 was a gift from Alejandro Balazs (Addgene plasmid # 212416 ; http://n2t.net/addgene:212416 ; RRID:Addgene_212416)
